>Addgene plasmid #23027 | pBud-EGFP | depositor full sequence | sequence record 10530 | Author sequence
GCGCGCGTTGACATTGATTATTGACTAGTTATTAATAGTAATCAATTACGGGGTCATTAGTTCATAGCCC
ATATATGGAGTTCCGCGTTACATAACTTACGGTAAATGGCCCGCCTGGCTGACCGCCCAACGACCCCCGC
CCATTGACGTCAATAATGACGTATGTTCCCATAGTAACGCCAATAGGGACTTTCCATTGACGTCAATGGG
TGGACTATTTACGGTAAACTGCCCACTTGGCAGTACATCAAGTGTATCATATGCCAAGTACGCCCCCTAT
TGACGTCAATGACGGTAAATGGCCCGCCTGGCATTATGCCCAGTACATGACCTTATGGGACTTTCCTACT
TGGCAGTACATCTACGTATTAGTCATCGCTATTACCATGGTGATGCGGTTTTGGCAGTACATCAATGGGC
GTGGATAGCGGTTTGACTCACGGGGATTTCCAAGTCTCCACCCCATTGACGTCAATGGGAGTTTGTTTTG
GCACCAAAATCAACGGGACTTTCCAAAATGTCGTAACAACTCCGCCCCATTGACGCAAATGGGCGGTAGG
CGTGTACGGTGGGAGGTCTATATAAGCAGAGCTCTCTGGCTAACTAGAGAACCCACTGCTTACTGGCTTA
TCGAAATTAATACGACTCACTATAGGGAGACCCAAGCTTGCATTCCTGCAGGTCGACATCGATCTTAAGC
AGTACTTCTAGAGGATCCGAACAAAAACTCATCTCAGAAGAGGATCTGAATATGCATACCGGTCATCATC
ACCATCACCATTGAGTTTGATCCCCGGGAATTCAGACATGATAAGATACATTGATGAGTTTGGACAAACC
ACAACTAGAATGCAGTGAAAAAAATGCTTTATTTGTGAAATTTGTGATGCTATTGCTTTATTTGTAACCA
TTATAAGCTGCAATAAACAAGTTGGGGTGGGCGAAGAACTCCAGCATGAGATCCCCGCGCTGGAGGATCA
TCCAGCCGGCGTCCCGGAAAACGATTCCGAAGCCCAACCTTTCATAGAAGGCGGCGGTGGAATCGAAATC
TCGTAGCACGTGTCAGTCCTGCTCCTCGGCCACGAAGTGCACGCAGTTGCCGGCCGGGTCGCGCAGGGCG
AACTCCCGCCCCCACGGCTGCTCGCCGATCTCGGTCATGGCCGGCCCGGAGGCGTCCCGGAAGTTCGTGG
ACACGACCTCCGACCACTCGGCGTACAGCTCGTCCAGGCCGCGCACCCACACCCAGGCCAGGGTGTTGTC
CGGCACCACCTGGTCCTGGACCGCGCTGATGAACAGGGTCACGTCGTCCCGGACCACACCGGCGAAGTCG
TCCTCCACGAAGTCCCGGGAGAACCCGAGCCGGTCGGTCCAGAACTCGACCGCTCCGGCGACGTCGCGCG
CGGTGAGCACCGGAACGGCACTGGTCAACTTGGCCATGGTTTAGTTCCTCACCTTGTCGTATTATACTAT
GCCGATATACTATGCCGATGATTAATTGTCAACACGTGCTGATCAGATCCGAAAATGGATATACAAGCTC
CCGGGAGCTTTTTGCAAAAGCCTAGGCCTCCAAAAAAGCCTCCTCACTACTTCTGGAATAGCTCAGAGGC
AGAGGCGGCCTCGGCCTCTGCATAAATAAAAAAAATTAGTCAGCCATGGGGCGGAGAATGGGCGGAACTG
GGCGGAGTTAGGGGCGGGATGGGCGGAGTTAGGGGCGGGACTATGGTTGCTGACTAATTGAGATGCATGC
TTTGCATACTTCTGCCTGCTGGGGAGCCTGGGGACTTTCCACACCTGGTTGCTGACTAATTGAGATGCAT
GCTTTGCATACTTCTGCCTGCTGGGGAGCCTGGGGACTTTCCACACCCTCGTCGAGCTAGCTTCGTGAGG
CTCCGGTGCCCGTCAGTGGGCAGAGCGCACATCGCCCACAGTCCCCGAGAAGTTGGGGGGAGGGGTCGGC
AATTGAACCGGTGCCTAGAGAAGGTGGCGCGGGGTAAACTGGGAAAGTGATGTCGTGTACTGGCTCCGCC
TTTTTCCCGAGGGTGGGGGAGAACCGTATATAAGTGCAGTAGTCGCCGTGAACGTTCTTTTTCGCAACGG
GTTTGCCGCCAGAACACAGGTAAGTGCCGTGTGTGGTTCCCGCGGGCCTGGCCTCTTTACGGGTTATGGC
CCTTGCGTGCCTTGAATTACTTCCACCTGGCTCCAGTACGTGATTCTTGATCCCGAGCTGGAGCCAGGGG
CGGGCCTTGCGCTTTAGGAGCCCCTTCGCCTCGTGCTTGAGTTGAGGCCTGGCCTGGGCGCTGGGGCCGC
CGCGTGCGAATCTGGTGGCACCTTCGCGCCTGTCTCGCTGCTTTCGATAAGTCTCTAGCCATTTAAAATT
TTTGATGACCTGCTGCGACGCTTTTTTTCTGGCAAGATAGTCTTGTAAATGCGGGCCAGGATCTGCACAC
TGGTATTTCGGTTTTTGGGCCCGCGGCCGGCGACGGGGCCCGTGCGTCCCAGCGCACATGTTCGGCGAGG
CGGGGCCTGCGAGCGCGGCCACCGAGAATCGGACGGGGGTAGTCTCAAGCTGGCCGGCCTGCTCTGGTGC
CTGGCCTCGCGCCGCCGTGTATCGCCCCGCCCTGGGCGGCAAGGCTGGCCCGGTCGGCACCAGTTGCGTG
AGCGGAAAGATGGCCGCTTCCCGGCCCTGCTCCAGGGGGCTCAAAATGGAGGACGCGGCGCTCGGGAGAG
CGGGCGGGTGAGTCACCCACACAAAGGAAAAGGGCCTTTCCGTCCTCAGCCGTCGCTTCATGTGACTCCA
CGGAGTACCGGGCGCCGTCCAGGCACCTCGATTAGTTCTGGAGCTTTTGGAGTACGTCGTCTTTAGGTTG
GGGGGAGGGGTTTTATGCGATGGAGTTTCCCCACACTGAGTGGGTGGAGACTGAAGTTAGGCCAGCTTGG
CACTTGATGTAATTCTCGTTGGAATTTGCCCTTTTTGAGTTTGGATCTTGGTTCATTCTCAAGCCTCAGA
CAGTGGTTCAAAGTTTTTTTCTTCCATTTCAGGTGTCGTGAACACGTGGTCGCGGCCGCTTCGAAGGTAC
CATGGTGAGCAAGGGCGAGGAGCTGTTCACCGGGGTGGTGCCCATCCTGGTCGAGCTGGACGGCGACGTA
AACGGCCACAAGTTCAGCGTGTCCGGCGAGGGCGAGGGCGATGCCACCTACGGCAAGCTGACCCTGAAGT
TCATCTGCACCACCGGCAAGCTGCCCGTGCCCTGGCCCACCCTCGTGACCACCCTGACCTACGGCGTGCA
GTGCTTCAGCCGCTACCCCGACCACATGAAGCAGCACGACTTCTTCAAGTCCGCCATGCCCGAAGGCTAC
GTCCAGGAGCGCACCATCTTCTTCAAGGACGACGGCAACTACAAGACCCGCGCCGAGGTGAAGTTCGAGG
GCGACACCCTGGTGAACCGCATCGAGCTGAAGGGCATCGACTTCAAGGAGGACGGCAACATCCTGGGGCA
CAAGCTGGAGTACAACTACAACAGCCACAACGTCTATATCATGGCCGACAAGCAGAAGAACGGCATCAAG
GTGAACTTCAAGATCCGCCACAACATCGAGGACGGCAGCGTGCAGCTCGCCGACCACTACCAGCAGAACA
CCCCCATCGGCGACGGCCCCGTGCTGCTGCCCGACAACCACTACCTGAGCACCCAGTCCGCCCTGAGCAA
AGACCCCAACGAGAAGCGCGATCACATGGTCCTGCTGGAGTTCGTGACCGCCGCCGGGATCACTCTCGGC
ATGGACGAGCTGTACAAGTAGATCTGGCCGGCTGGGCCCGTTTCGAAGGTAAGCCTATCCCTAACCCTCT
CCTCGGTCTCGATTCTACGCGTACCGGTCATCATCACCATCACCATTGAGTTTAAACCCGCTGATCAGCC
TCGACTGTGCCTTCTAGTTGCCAGCCATCTGTTGTTTGCCCCTCCCCCGTGCCTTCCTTGACCCTGGAAG
GTGCCACTCCCACTGTCCTTTCCTAATAAAATGAGGAAATTGCATCGCATTGTCTGAGTAGGTGTCATTC
TATTCTGGGGGGTGGGGTGGGGCAGGACAGCAAGGGGGAGGATTGGGAAGACAATAGCAGGCATGCTGGG
GATGCGGTGGGCTCTATGGCTTCTGAGGCGGAAAGAACCAGTGGCGGTAATACGGTTATCCACAGAATCA
GGGGATAACGCAGGAAAGAACATGTGAGCAAAAGGCCAGCAAAAGGCCAGGAACCGTAAAAAGGCCGCGT
TGCTGGCGTTTTTCCATAGGCTCCGCCCCCCTGACGAGCATCACAAAAATCGACGCTCAAGTCAGAGGTG
GCGAAACCCGACAGGACTATAAAGATACCAGGCGTTTCCCCCTGGAAGCTCCCTCGTGCGCTCTCCTGTT
CCGACCCTGCCGCTTACCGGATACCTGTCCGCCTTTCTCCCTTCGGGAAGCGTGGCGCTTTCTCATAGCT
CACGCTGTAGGTATCTCAGTTCGGTGTAGGTCGTTCGCTCCAAGCTGGGCTGTGTGCACGAACCCCCCGT
TCAGCCCGACCGCTGCGCCTTATCCGGTAACTATCGTCTTGAGTCCAACCCGGTAAGACACGACTTATCG
CCACTGGCAGCAGCCACTGGTAACAGGATTAGCAGAGCGAGGTATGTAGGCGGTGCTACAGAGTTCTTGA
AGTGGTGGCCTAACTACGGCTACACTAGAAGGACAGTATTTGGTATCTGCGCTCTGCTGAAGCCAGTTAC
CTTCGGAAAAAGAGTTGGTAGCTCTTGATCCGGCAAACAAACCACCGCTGGTAGCGGTGGTTTTTTTGTT
TGCAAGCAGCAGATTACGCGCAGAAAAAAAGGATCTCAAGAAGATCCTTTGATCTTTTCTACGGGGTCTG
ACGCTCAGTGGAACGAAAACTCACGTTAAGGGATTTTGGTCATGACATTAACCTATAAAAATAGGCGTAT
CACGAGGCCCTTTCGTCTCGCGCGTTTCGGTGATGACGGTGAAAACCTCTGACACATGCAGCTCCCGGAG
ACGGTCACAGCTTGTCTGTAAGCGGATGCCGGGAGCAGACAAGCCCGTCAGGGCGCGTCAGCGGGTGTTG
GCGGGTGTCGGGGCTGGCTTAACTATGCGGCATCAGAGCAGATTGTACTGAGAGTGCACCATATATGCGG
TGTGAAATACCGCACAGATGCGTAAGGAGAAAATACCGCATCAGGCGCCATTCGCCATTCAGGCTGCGCA
ACTGTTGGGAAGGGCGATCGGTGCGGGCCTCTTCGCTATTACGCCA
Features (pLannotate 1.2.2; 19 found; start..end, strand, type, name):
     10..389     +  enhancer       CMV enhancer: human cytomegalovirus immediate early enhancer
    390..593     +  promoter       CMV promoter: human cytomegalovirus (CMV) immediate early promoter
    589..622     +  LTR            5' LTR (truncated) (fragment): truncated 5' long terminal repeat (LTR) from HIV-1
    638..656     +  promoter       T7 promoter: promoter for bacteriophage T7 RNA polymerase
    664..687     -  misc_feature   MCS (fragment): pUC18/19 multiple cloning site
    812..933     -  polyA_signal   SV40 poly(A) signal: SV40 polyadenylation signal
    928..1053    -  CDS            ble (fragment): BLE_KLEPN - Experimental evidence at protein level: Swiss-Prot protein existence level 1. Binding protein with a strong affinity to the bleomycin family of antibiotics. Binds to CL990; an antimitotic-antibiotic compound. From Klebsiella pneumoniae.
   1063..1437    -  CDS            BleoR: antibiotic-binding protein; Sh ble from Streptoalloteichus hindustanus; confers resistance to bleomycin, phleomycin, and Zeocin™
   1456..1503    -  promoter       EM7 promoter: synthetic bacterial promoter&nbsp
   1551..1867    -  promoter       SV40 promoter: SV40 enhancer and early promoter
   1889..3051    +  promoter       EF-1α promoter: strong constitutive promoter for human elongation factor EF-1α
   3082..3798    +  CDS            EGFP: EGFP is a basic (constitutively fluorescent) green fluorescent protein published in 1996, derived from Aequorea victoria. It is reported to be a rapidly-maturing weak dimer with moderate acid sensitivity.
   3828..3869    +  CDS            V5 tag: epitope tag from simian virus 5
   3925..4149    +  polyA_signal   bGH poly(A) signal: bovine growth hormone polyadenylation signal
   4153..4171    +  promoter       SV40 promoter (fragment): SV40 enhancer and early promoter
   4281..4869    -  rep_origin     ori: high-copy-number ColE1/pMB1/pBR322/pUC origin of replication
   4987..5022    +  CDS            rop (fragment): Rop protein, which maintains plasmids at low copy number; rop
   5124..5225    +  misc_feature   bom (fragment): basis of mobility region from pBR322
   5231..2       -  CDS            lacZα (fragment) (across the origin): LacZα fragment of β-galactosidase; lacZ fragment
