[The description below was written by a language model from this plasmid's Addgene catalogue record and pLannotate feature annotations shown in this document.]
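Description:
pBud-EGFP is a mammalian expression plasmid built on the pBudCE4.1 backbone, a "bigenic" vector that carries two independent expression units so that two proteins can be produced from one plasmid. It replicates in E. coli from a high-copy ColE1/pUC-type origin. Selection relies on a single Sh ble (BleoR) gene conferring Zeocin resistance. This gene sits behind tandem SV40 early and EM7 promoters and is followed by an SV40 polyadenylation signal, so the same marker works in mammalian cells and in bacteria.

The insert is EGFP, about 0.7 kb, cloned between KpnI and BglII sites that were both preserved. In the annotated 5.3 kb sequence, EGFP lies directly downstream of the human EF-1α promoter and is followed by a V5 epitope tag sequence and the bovine growth hormone poly(A) signal. The feature table alone does not show whether the V5 tag is read in frame with EGFP or is cut off by a stop codon. The second unit consists of the CMV enhancer and immediate early promoter, a T7 promoter and a remnant of a multiple cloning site. No coding sequence is annotated there, so this position appears to be empty and available for a second gene. Several short annotations (an HIV-1 LTR fragment, and rop, bom and lacZα fragments) are probably partial sequence matches rather than functional elements.

As configured, the plasmid gives constitutive green fluorescence to mark transfected cells, serving as an EGFP-only control or as a parent for co-expressing a gene of interest from the CMV unit. The associated publications concern prion protein and Bax-mediated cell death, but the record does not spell out the plasmid's exact experimental role.
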