Addgene plasmid #23027: pBud-EGFP
Depositing lab: Andrea LeBlanc. Publication: Loss of anti-Bax function in gerstmann-Straussler-Scheinker syndrome-associated prion protein mutants. Jodoin J, Misiewicz M, Makhijani P, Giannopoulos PN, Hammond J, Goodyer CG, LeBlanc AC. PLoS One. 2009 . 4(8):e6647. 10.1371/journal.pone.0006647 PubMed 19680558.
Backbone
  Vector backbone: pBudCE4.1
  Backbone manufacturer: Invitrogen
  Backbone size w/o insert (bp): 4578
  Vector type: Mammalian Expression, Bacterial Expression
  Selectable markers: Zeocin
Growth in bacteria
  Bacterial resistance: Bleocin (Zeocin), 50 μg/mL
  Growth temperature: 37°C
  Growth strain: DH5alpha
  Growth instructions: DH5alpha
  Copy number: High Copy
Gene/Insert
  Gene/Insert name: EGFP
  Insert size (bp): 718
  Entrez Gene: eGFP (a.k.a. pPRS3a_01)
  Cloning method: Restriction Enzyme; 5′ cloning site KpnI (not destroyed); 3′ cloning site BglII (not destroyed)
  Sequencing primers: 5′ unknown
Resource information
  A portion of this plasmid was derived from a plasmid made by: As described in Roucou X, Giannopoulos PN, Zhang Y, Jodoin J, Goodyer CG, LeBlanc AC. Cellular prion protein inhibits proapoptotic Bax conformational change in human neurons and in breast carcinoma MCF-7 cells. Cell Death Differ. 2005, 12(7):783-795.
Terms and licenses: Academic/Nonprofit Terms; Industry Terms: Not Available to Industry
Depositor comments: Bigenic vector with EF-1alpha promoter and CMV promoter
How to cite: pBud-EGFP was a gift from Andrea LeBlanc (Addgene plasmid # 23027 ; http://n2t.net/addgene:23027 ; RRID:Addgene_23027)
