>Addgene plasmid #23027 | pBud-EGFP | addgene partial sequence | sequence record 29041 | Unknown primer
TAGCGAGCTCTCTGGCTAACTAGAGAACCCACTGCTTACTGGCTTATCGAAATTAATACGACTCACTATA
GGGAGACCCAAGCTTGCATTCCTGCAGGTCGACATCGATCTTAAGCAGTACTTCTAGAGGATCCGAACAA
AAACTCATCTCAGAAGAGGATCTGAATATGCATACCGGTCATCATCACCATCACCATTGAGTTTGATCCC
CGGGAATTCAGACATGATAAGATACATTGATGAGTTTGGACAAACCACAACTAGAATGCAGTGAAAAAAA
TGCTTTATTTGTGAAATTTGTGATGCTATTGCTTTATTTGTAACCATTATAAGCTGCAATAAACAAGTTG
GGGTGGGCGAAGAACTCCAGCATGAGATCCCCGCGCTGGAGGATCATCCAGCCGGCGTCCCGGAAAACGA
TTCCGAAGCCCAACCTTTCATAGAAGGCGGCGGTGGAATCGAAATCTCGTAGCACGTGTCAGTCCTGCTC
CTCGGCCACGAAGTGCACGCAGTTGCCGGCCGGGTCGCGCAGGGCGAACTCCCGCCCCCACGGCTGCTCG
CCGATCTCGGTCATGGCCGGCCCGGAGGCGTCCCGGAAGTTCGTGGACACGACCTCCGACCACTCGGCGT
ACAGCTCGTCCAGGCCGCGCACCCACACCCAGGCCAGGGTGTTGTCCCGCACCACCTGGTCCTGGACCGC
GCTGATGAACAGG
